>Addgene plasmid #36755 | TAL2329 | depositor partial sequence | sequence record 45948 | TAL2329 sequence 1640 bps
GAACCTGACCCCAGACCAGGTAGTCGCAATCGCGTCACATGACGGGGGAAAGCAAGCCCTGGAAACCGTG
CAAAGGTTGTTGCCGGTCCTTTGTCAAGACCACGGCCTTACACCGGAGCAAGTCGTGGCCATTGCAAGCA
ATGGGGGTGGCAAACAGGCTCTTGAGACGGTTCAGAGACTTCTCCCAGTTCTCTGTCAAGCCCACGGGCT
GACTCCCGATCAAGTTGTAGCGATTGCGTCGCATGACGGAGGGAAACAAGCATTGGAGACTGTCCAACGG
CTCCTTCCCGTGTTGTGTCAAGCCCACGGTTTGACGCCTGCACAAGTGGTCGCCATCGCCAACAACAACG
GCGGTAAGCAGGCGCTGGAAACAGTACAGCGCCTGCTGCCTGTACTGTGCCAGGATCATGGACTGACCCC
AGACCAGGTAGTCGCAATCGCGTCAAACGGAGGGGGAAAGCAAGCCCTGGAAACCGTGCAAAGGTTGTTG
CCGGTCCTTTGTCAAGACCACGGCCTTACACCGGAGCAAGTCGTGGCCATTGCATCCCACGACGGTGGCA
AACAGGCTCTTGAGACGGTTCAGAGACTTCTCCCAGTTCTCTGTCAAGCCCACGGGCTGACTCCCGATCA
AGTTGTAGCGATTGCGTCGCATGACGGAGGGAAACAAGCATTGGAGACTGTCCAACGGCTCCTTCCCGTG
TTGTGTCAAGCCCACGGTTTGACGCCTGCACAAGTGGTCGCCATCGCCTCCAATATTGGCGGTAAGCAGG
CGCTGGAAACAGTACAGCGCCTGCTGCCTGTACTGTGCCAGGATCATGGACTGACCCCAGACCAGGTAGT
CGCAATCGCGAACAATAATGGGGGAAAGCAAGCCCTGGAAACCGTGCAAAGGTTGTTGCCGGTCCTTTGT
CAAGACCACGGCCTTACACCGGAGCAAGTCGTGGCCATTGCATCCCACGACGGTGGCAAACAGGCTCTTG
AGACGGTTCAGAGACTTCTCCCAGTTCTCTGTCAAGCCCACGGGCTGACTCCCGATCAAGTTGTAGCGAT
TGCGTCGCATGACGGAGGGAAACAAGCATTGGAGACTGTCCAACGGCTCCTTCCCGTGTTGTGTCAAGCC
CACGGTTTGACGCCTGCACAAGTGGTCGCCATCGCCAACAACAACGGCGGTAAGCAGGCGCTGGAAACAG
TACAGCGCCTGCTGCCTGTACTGTGCCAGGATCATGGACTGACCCCAGACCAGGTAGTCGCAATCGCGTC
ACATGACGGGGGAAAGCAAGCCCTGGAAACCGTGCAAAGGTTGTTGCCGGTCCTTTGTCAAGACCACGGC
CTTACACCGGAGCAAGTCGTGGCCATTGCATCCCACGACGGTGGCAAACAGGCTCTTGAGACGGTTCAGA
GACTTCTCCCAGTTCTCTGTCAAGCCCACGGGCTGACTCCCGATCAAGTTGTAGCGATTGCGAATAACAA
TGGAGGGAAACAAGCATTGGAGACTGTCCAACGGCTCCTTCCCGTGTTGTGTCAAGCCCACGGTTTGACG
CCTGCACAAGTGGTCGCCATCGCCTCCAATATTGGCGGTAAGCAGGCGCTGGAAACAGTACAGCGCCTGC
TGCCTGTACTGTGCCAGGATCATGGACTGA
