>Addgene plasmid #36755 | TAL2329 | addgene partial sequence | sequence record 47193 | CMV-F 5'-CGCAAATGGGCGGTAGGCGTG-3'
ACTAGAGAACCCACTGCTTACTGGCTTATCGAAATTAATACGACTCACTATAGGGAGACCCAAGCTGGCT
AGCACCATGGACTACAAAGACCATGACGGTGATTATAAAGATCATGACATCGATTACAAGGATGACGATG
ACAAGATGGCCCCCAAGAAGAAGAGGAAGGTGGGCATTCACCGCGGGGTACCTATGGTGGACTTGAGGAC
ACTCGGTTATTCGCAACAGCAACAGGAGAAAATCAAGCCTAAGGTCAGGAGCACCGTCGCGCAACACCAC
GAGGCGCTTGTGGGGCATGGCTTCACTCATGCGCATATTGTCGCGCTTTCACAGCACCCTGCGGCGCTTG
GGACGGTGGCTGTCAAATACCAAGATATGATTGCGGCCCTGCCCGAAGCCACGCACGAGGCAATTGTAGG
GGTCGGTAAACAGTGGTCGGGAGCGCGAGCACTTGAGGCGCTGCTGACTGTGGCGGGTGAGCTTAGGGGG
CCTCCGCTCCAGCTCGACACCGGGCAGCTGCTGAAGATCGCGAAGAGAGGGGGAGTAACAGCGGTAGAGG
CAGTGCACGCCTGGCGCAATGCGCTCACCGGGGCCCCCTTGAACCTGACCCCAGACCAGGTAGTCGCAAT
CGCGTCACATGACGGGGGAAAGCAAGCCCTGGAAACCGTGCAAAGGTTGTTGCCGGTCCTTTGTCAAGAC
CACGGCCTTACACCGGAGCAAGTCGTGGCCATTGCAAGCAATGGGGGTGGCAAACAGGCTCTTGAGACGG
TTCAGAGACTTCTCCCAGTTCTCTGTCAAGCCCACGGGCTGACTCCCGATCAAGTTGTAGCGATTGCGTC
GCATGACGGAGGGAAACAAGC
