[The description below was written by a language model from this plasmid's Addgene catalogue record.]
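Description:
TAL2329 is a mammalian expression plasmid encoding the right-hand monomer of a TALEN pair directed against the human MLH1 gene. It is built on the JDS70 backbone (about 6.4 kb without insert), a TALEN expression vector into which a roughly 1.6 kb array of TAL effector repeats was inserted through BsmBI sites that were destroyed during cloning. The repeat array was produced by the FLASH assembly method for high-throughput TALEN construction, and it determines which DNA target site this monomer recognises. The plasmid is a high-copy construct propagated in E. coli under ampicillin selection. The record does not give a feature table, so the origin of replication and other backbone details are not itemised.

Expression in mammalian cells is driven by the CMV promoter, and the vector type also lists a T7 promoter, which allows in vitro transcription of TALEN mRNA for delivery as RNA rather than plasmid. The backbone supplies the flanking protein parts: an N-terminal 3X FLAG tag for detection and a C-terminal wild-type FokI nuclease domain. Because FokI cleaves only as a dimer, this right monomer is meant to be used with a matching left MLH1 TALEN that binds the opposite strand nearby. This brings two FokI domains together over the spacer and generates a double-strand break. Repair of that break can introduce indel mutations or support homology-directed editing at the MLH1 locus. The catalogue lists the species as human, while the linked Entrez gene entry appears to be the mouse Mlh1 record, a discrepancy the record does not resolve. The depositor recommends verifying the plasmid by a diagnostic restriction digest before use.
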