Addgene plasmid #36755: TAL2329
Depositing lab: Keith Joung. Depositing organization: Massachusetts General Hospital. Publication: FLASH assembly of TALENs for high-throughput genome editing. Reyon D, Tsai SQ, Khayter C, Foden JA, Sander JD, Joung JK. Nat Biotechnol. 2012 Apr 8. doi: 10.1038/nbt.2170. PubMed 22484455.
Backbone
  Vector backbone: JDS70
  Backbone manufacturer: Joung lab (Addgene Plasmid # 32285)
  Backbone size w/o insert (bp): 6447
  Vector type: Mammalian, T7 for in vitro mRNA synthesis
Growth in bacteria
  Bacterial resistance: Ampicillin, 100 μg/mL
  Growth temperature: 37°C
  Growth strain: XL1 Blue
  Copy number: High Copy
Gene/Insert
  Gene/Insert name: MLH1-TALEN_Right (alt name: MLH1)
  Species: H. sapiens (human)
  Insert size (bp): 1640
  Entrez Gene: Mlh1 (a.k.a. 1110035C23Rik)
  Promoter: CMV
  Tag / fusion protein: 3X Flag (N terminal on backbone); WT FOKI (C terminal on backbone)
  Cloning method: Restriction Enzyme; 5′ cloning site BsmBI (destroyed during cloning); 3′ cloning site BsmBI (destroyed during cloning)
  Sequencing primers: 5′ CMV-F; 3′ BGH-rev
Terms and licenses: Academic/Nonprofit Terms; Industry Terms: Not Available to Industry
Depositor comments: Target binding site: TCTCGTCCAGCCGCCGAA It is strongly recommended that users perform a diagnostic digest to verify this plasmid prior to use. For example, a double digest of the plasmid with BamHI and KpnI should result in two bands at 2.2kb and 5.9kb.
How to cite: TAL2329 was a gift from Keith Joung (Addgene plasmid # 36755 ; http://n2t.net/addgene:36755 ; RRID:Addgene_36755)
